Addgene plasmid #216665: pHR_5xUAS-BFP-WPRE_PGK-HygR-bGHpolyA
Purpose: Expresses Gal4 inducible BFP, with hygromycin resistance
Depositing lab: Leonardo Morsut. Depositing organization: University of Southern California.
Backbone
  Vector backbone: pHR
  Backbone manufacturer: Addgene #79119
  Backbone size w/o insert (bp): 8689
  Total vector size (bp): 11202
  Vector type: Lentiviral
  Selectable markers: Hygromycin
Growth in bacteria
  Bacterial resistance: Ampicillin, 100 μg/mL
  Growth temperature: 37°C
  Growth strain: NEB Stable
  Copy number: High Copy
Gene/Insert 1
  Gene/Insert name: BFP (alt name: tagBFP)
  Insert size (bp): 1424
Gene/Insert 2
  Gene/Insert name: HygromycinR (alt name: Hygromycin Resistance Protein)
  Insert size (bp): 1804
Terms and licenses: Academic/Nonprofit Terms; Industry Terms: Not Available to Industry
How to cite: pHR_5xUAS-BFP-WPRE_PGK-HygR-bGHpolyA was a gift from Leonardo Morsut (Addgene plasmid # 216665 ; http://n2t.net/addgene:216665 ; RRID:Addgene_216665)
