[The description below was written by a language model from this plasmid's Addgene catalogue record and pLannotate feature annotations shown in this document.]
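Description:
pHR_5xUAS-BFP-WPRE_PGK-HygR-bGHpolyA is a lentiviral transfer plasmid of about 11.2 kb built on the pHR backbone. It carries a Gal4-inducible blue fluorescent reporter together with a constitutive hygromycin selection cassette. In bacteria it is maintained through a high-copy ColE1/pUC-type origin and selected with ampicillin via the β-lactamase gene. The backbone also contains remnants typical of older pHR vectors: an SV40 promoter followed by gpt fragments, SV40 small t intron and poly(A) sequences, and fragments of TcR, rop and lacI. None of these belongs to the payload.

The region packaged into virus runs from a truncated HIV-1 5' LTR through the Ψ packaging signal, a partial gag sequence, the RRE and the cPPT/CTS, and ends at a self-inactivating ΔU3 3' LTR. Because the vector encodes no functional viral proteins, these must be supplied in trans for particle production.

Within this region, the name and stated purpose indicate five Gal4 upstream activating sequences. The feature table does not annotate the UAS repeats themselves, but it does show a minimal CMV promoter fragment immediately upstream of mammalian codon-optimized TagBFP. This minimal promoter should give little expression until a Gal4 DNA-binding-domain activator is present. A WPRE follows BFP to enhance transcript stability and expression. Downstream, a mouse PGK promoter drives the hygromycin resistance gene, terminated by a bGH polyadenylation signal, which allows selection of stably transduced mammalian cells independently of reporter induction.

The construct serves as a response-element reporter for generating stable cell lines in which BFP fluorescence reads out the activity of Gal4-based transcription factors, such as those released by engineered synthetic receptors. The record does not specify a particular activator or cell type.
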