Features (pLannotate 1.2.2; 34 found; start..end, strand, type, name):
    886..1110    +  polyA_signal   bGH poly(A) signal: bovine growth hormone polyadenylation signal
   1140..1208    +  CDS            nef (fragment): NEF_HV1Z2 - Experimental evidence at protein level: Swiss-Prot protein existence level 1. Extracellular Nef protein targets CD4(+) T-lymphocytes for apoptosis by interacting with CXCR4 surface receptors. From Human immunodeficiency virus type 1 group M subtype D (isolate Z2/CDC-Z34) (HIV-1).
   1210..1443    +  LTR            3' LTR (ΔU3): self-inactivating 3' long terminal repeat (LTR) from HIV-1
   1468..1486    -  promoter       SP6 promoter: promoter for bacteriophage SP6 RNA polymerase
   1714..1993    +  CDS            TcR (fragment): tetracycline efflux protein; tet; confers resistance to tetracycline
   1994..2042    -  misc_feature   bom (fragment): basis of mobility region from pBR322
   2144..2179    -  CDS            rop (fragment): Rop protein, which maintains plasmids at low copy number; rop
   2274..2378    +  promoter       AmpR promoter: bla
   2379..3239    +  CDS            AmpR: β-lactamase; bla; confers resistance to ampicillin, carbenicillin, and related antibiotics
   3410..3998    +  rep_origin     ori: high-copy-number ColE1/pMB1/pBR322/pUC origin of replication
   4181..4237    +  CDS            lacI (fragment): lac repressor; lacI; The lac repressor binds to the lac operator to inhibit transcription in E. coli. This inhibition can be relieved by adding lactose or isopropyl-β-D-thiogalactopyranoside (IPTG).
   4244..4573    +  promoter       SV40 promoter: SV40 enhancer and early promoter
   4773..4892    +  CDS            gpt (fragment): XGPT_ECOLI - Also known as gpp, gxu. Experimental evidence at protein level: Swiss-Prot protein existence level 1. Purine salvage pathway enzyme that catalyzes the transfer of the ribosyl-5-phosphate group from 5-phospho-alpha-D-ribose 1- diphosphate (PRPP) to the N9 position of the 6-oxopurines guanine and xanthine to form the corresponding ribonucleotides GMP (guanosine 5'- monophosphate) and XMP (xanthosine 5'-monophosphate), with the release of PPi. To a lesser extent, also acts on hypoxanthine (PubMed:9100006, PubMed:3886014). Does not ribophosphorylate adenine (PubMed:3886014). From Esch
   4892..5227    +  CDS            gpt (fragment): XGPT_ECOLI - Also known as gpp, gxu. Experimental evidence at protein level: Swiss-Prot protein existence level 1. Purine salvage pathway enzyme that catalyzes the transfer of the ribosyl-5-phosphate group from 5-phospho-alpha-D-ribose 1- diphosphate (PRPP) to the N9 position of the 6-oxopurines guanine and xanthine to form the corresponding ribonucleotides GMP (guanosine 5'- monophosphate) and XMP (xanthosine 5'-monophosphate), with the release of PPi. To a lesser extent, also acts on hypoxanthine (PubMed:9100006, PubMed:3886014). Does not ribophosphorylate adenine (PubMed:3886014). From Esch
   5322..5627    +  CDS            frsA (fragment): FRSA_ECOLI - Also known as yafA. Experimental evidence at protein level: Swiss-Prot protein existence level 1. Catalyzes the hydrolysis of esters (PubMed:15808744). Displays esterase activity toward pNP-butyrate (PubMed:15808744). May stimulate mixed-acid fermentation by acting as a fermentation/respiration switch that down-regulates respiration and up- regulates fermentation rates (PubMed:15169777). From Escherichia coli (strain K12).
   5631..5705    +  CDS            small t antigen (fragment): SV40 (simian virus 40) small t antigen
   5707..5772    +  intron         small t intron: SV40 (simian virus 40) small t antigen intron
   5902..5922    +  CDS            SV40 NLS: nuclear localization signal of SV40 (simian virus 40) large T antigen
   6241..6324    +  CDS            large T antigen (fragment): large T antigen from SV40 (simian virus 40)
   6347..6481    +  polyA_signal   SV40 poly(A) signal: SV40 polyadenylation signal
   6648..6977    +  CDS            nef (fragment): NEF_HV1BR - Experimental evidence at protein level: Swiss-Prot protein existence level 1. Extracellular Nef protein targets CD4(+) T-lymphocytes for apoptosis by interacting with CXCR4 surface receptors (PubMed:14990729). From Human immunodeficiency virus type 1 group M subtype B (isolate BRU/LAI) (HIV-1).
   7025..7282    +  LTR            5' LTR (truncated): truncated 5' long terminal repeat (LTR) from HIV-1
   7329..7454    +  misc_feature   HIV-1 Ψ: packaging signal of human immunodeficiency virus type 1
   7438..7776    +  CDS            HIV-1 gag (fragment): gag protein from human immunodeficiency virus 1; gag
   7951..8184    +  misc_feature   RRE: The Rev response element (RRE) of HIV-1 allows for Rev-dependent mRNA export from the nucleus to the cytoplasm.
   8561..8661    +  CDS            Rev (fragment): human immunodeficiency virus 1 (HIV-1) Rev protein; rev; enhances nuclear export of unspliced and incompletely spliced viral mRNAs
   8698..8815    +  misc_feature   cPPT/CTS: central polypurine tract and central termination sequence of HIV-1
   8852..8875    -  misc_feature   MCS (fragment): pBluescript multiple cloning site
   9008..9044    +  promoter       minimal CMV promoter (fragment): human cytomegalovirus (CMV) immediate early promoter
   9156..9857    +  CDS            TagBFP: monomeric blue fluorescent protein mammalian codon-optimized
   9875..9893    +  misc_feature   MCS (fragment): pBluescript multiple cloning site
   9893..10481   +  misc_feature   WPRE: woodchuck hepatitis virus posttranscriptional regulatory element
  10543..11042   +  promoter       PGK promoter: mouse phosphoglycerate kinase 1 promoter
  11059..879     +  CDS            HygR (across the origin): aminoglycoside phosphotransferase from E. coli; aph(4)-Ia; confers resistance to hygromycin
>Addgene plasmid #216665 | pHR_5xUAS-BFP-WPRE_PGK-HygR-bGHpolyA | addgene full sequence | sequence record 432189 | Addgene NGS Result
GTAAATAGCTGCGCCGATGGTTTCTACAAAGATCGTTATGTTTATCGGCACTTTGCATCGGCCGCGCTCC
CGATTCCGGAAGTGCTTGACATTGGGGAATTCAGCGAGAGCCTGACCTATTGCATCTCCCGCCGTGCACA
GGGTGTCACGTTGCAAGACCTGCCTGAAACCGAACTGCCCGCTGTTCTGCAGCCGGTCGCGGAGGCCATG
GATGCGATCGCTGCGGCCGATCTTAGCCAGACGAGCGGGTTCGGCCCATTCGGACCGCAAGGAATCGGTC
AATACACTACATGGCGTGATTTCATATGCGCGATTGCTGATCCCCATGTGTATCACTGGCAAACTGTGAT
GGACGACACCGTCAGTGCGTCCGTCGCGCAGGCTCTCGATGAGCTGATGCTTTGGGCCGAGGACTGCCCC
GAAGTCCGGCACCTCGTGCACGCGGATTTCGGCTCCAACAATGTCCTGACGGACAATGGCCGCATAACAG
CGGTCATTGACTGGAGCGAGGCGATGTTCGGGGATTCCCAATACGAGGTCGCCAACATCTTCTTCTGGAG
GCCGTGGTTGGCTTGTATGGAGCAGCAGACGCGCTACTTCGAGCGGAGGCATCCGGAGCTTGCAGGATCG
CCGCGGCTCCGGGCGTATATGCTCCGCATTGGTCTTGACCAACTCTATCAGAGCTTGGTTGACGGCAATT
TCGATGATGCAGCTTGGGCGCAGGGTCGATGCGACGCAATCGTCCGATCCGGAGCCGGGACTGTCGGGCG
TACACAAATCGCCCGCAGAAGCGCGGCCGTCTGGACCGATGGCTGTGTAGAAGTACTCGCCGATAGTGGA
AACCGACGCCCCAGCACTCGTCCGAGGGCAAAGGAATAGGTCGAGCTGTGCCTTCTAGTTGCCAGCCATC
TGTTGTTTGCCCCTCCCCCGTGCCTTCCTTGACCCTGGAAGGTGCCACTCCCACTGTCCTTTCCTAATAA
AATGAGGAAATTGCATCGCATTGTCTGAGTAGGTGTCATTCTATTCTGGGGGGTGGGGTGGGGCAGGACA
GCAAGGGGGAGGATTGGGAAGACAATAGCAGGCATGCTGGGGATGCGGTGGGCTCTATGGTCGACCTCGA
GGGAATTAATTCGAGCTCGGTACCTTTAAGACCAATGACTTACAAGGCAGCTGTAGATCTTAGCCACTTT
TTAAAAGAAAAGGGGGGACTGGAAGGGCTAATTCACTCCCAACGAAGACAAGATCTGCTTTTTGCTTGTA
CTGGGTCTCTCTGGTTAGACCAGATCTGAGCCTGGGAGCTCTCTGGCTAACTAGGGAACCCACTGCTTAA
GCCTCAATAAAGCTTGCCTTGAGTGCTTCAAGTAGTGTGTGCCCGTCTGTTGTGTGACTCTGGTAACTAG
AGATCCCTCAGACCCTTTTAGTCAGTGTGGAAAATCTCTAGCAGCATCTAGAATTAATTCCGTGTATTCT
ATAGTGTCACCTAAATCGTATGTGTATGATACATAAGGTTATGTATTAATTGTAGCCGCGTTCTAACGAC
AATATGTACAAGCCTAATTGTGTAGCATCTGGCTTACTGAAGCAGACCCTATCATCTCTCTCGTAAACTG
CCGTCAGAGTCGGTTTGGTTGGACGAACCTTCTGAGTTTCTGGTAACGCCGTCCCGCACCCGGAAATGGT
CAGCGAACCAATCAGCAGGGTCATCGCTAGCCAGATCCTCTACGCCGGACGCATCGTGGCCGGCATCACC
GGCGCCACAGGTGCGGTTGCTGGCGCCTATATCGCCGACATCACCGATGGGGAAGATCGGGCTCGCCACT
TCGGGCTCATGAGCGCTTGTTTCGGCGTGGGTATGGTGGCAGGCCCCGTGGCCGGGGGACTGTTGGGCGC
CATCTCCTTGCATGCACCATTCCTTGCGGCGGCGGTGCTCAACGGCCTCAACCTACTACTGGGCTGCTTC
CTAATGCAGGAGTCGCATAAGGGAGAGCGTCGAATGGTGCACTCTCAGTACAATCTGCTCTGATGCCGCA
TAGTTAAGCCAGCCCCGACACCCGCCAACACCCGCTGACGCGCCCTGACGGGCTTGTCTGCTCCCGGCAT
CCGCTTACAGACAAGCTGTGACCGTCTCCGGGAGCTGCATGTGTCAGAGGTTTTCACCGTCATCACCGAA
ACGCGCGAGACGAAAGGGCCTCGTGATACGCCTATTTTTATAGGTTAATGTCATGATAATAATGGTTTCT
TAGACGTCAGGTGGCACTTTTCGGGGAAATGTGCGCGGAACCCCTATTTGTTTATTTTTCTAAATACATT
CAAATATGTATCCGCTCATGAGACAATAACCCTGATAAATGCTTCAATAATATTGAAAAAGGAAGAGTAT
GAGTATTCAACATTTCCGTGTCGCCCTTATTCCCTTTTTTGCGGCATTTTGCCTTCCTGTTTTTGCTCAC
CCAGAAACGCTGGTGAAAGTAAAAGATGCTGAAGATCAGTTGGGTGCACGAGTGGGTTACATCGAACTGG
ATCTCAACAGCGGTAAGATCCTTGAGAGTTTTCGCCCCGAAGAACGTTTTCCAATGATGAGCACTTTTAA
AGTTCTGCTATGTGGCGCGGTATTATCCCGTATTGACGCCGGGCAAGAGCAACTCGGTCGCCGCATACAC
TATTCTCAGAATGACTTGGTTGAGTACTCACCAGTCACAGAAAAGCATCTTACGGATGGCATGACAGTAA
GAGAATTATGCAGTGCTGCCATAACCATGAGTGATAACACTGCGGCCAACTTACTTCTGACAACGATCGG
AGGACCGAAGGAGCTAACCGCTTTTTTGCACAACATGGGGGATCATGTAACTCGCCTTGATCGTTGGGAA
CCGGAGCTGAATGAAGCCATACCAAACGACGAGCGTGACACCACGATGCCTGTAGCAATGGCAACAACGT
TGCGCAAACTATTAACTGGCGAACTACTTACTCTAGCTTCCCGGCAACAATTAATAGACTGGATGGAGGC
GGATAAAGTTGCAGGACCACTTCTGCGCTCGGCCCTTCCGGCTGGCTGGTTTATTGCTGATAAATCTGGA
GCCGGTGAGCGTGGGTCTCGCGGTATCATTGCAGCACTGGGGCCAGATGGTAAGCCCTCCCGTATCGTAG
TTATCTACACGACGGGGAGTCAGGCAACTATGGATGAACGAAATAGACAGATCGCTGAGATAGGTGCCTC
ACTGATTAAGCATTGGTAACTGTCAGACCAAGTTTACTCATATATACTTTAGATTGATTTAAAACTTCAT
TTTTAATTTAAAAGGATCTAGGTGAAGATCCTTTTTGATAATCTCATGACCAAAATCCCTTAACGTGAGT
TTTCGTTCCACTGAGCGTCAGACCCCGTAGAAAAGATCAAAGGATCTTCTTGAGATCCTTTTTTTCTGCG
CGTAATCTGCTGCTTGCAAACAAAAAAACCACCGCTACCAGCGGTGGTTTGTTTGCCGGATCAAGAGCTA
CCAACTCTTTTTCCGAAGGTAACTGGCTTCAGCAGAGCGCAGATACCAAATACTGTTCTTCTAGTGTAGC
CGTAGTTAGGCCACCACTTCAAGAACTCTGTAGCACCGCCTACATACCTCGCTCTGCTAATCCTGTTACC
AGTGGCTGCTGCCAGTGGCGATAAGTCGTGTCTTACCGGGTTGGACTCAAGACGATAGTTACCGGATAAG
GCGCAGCGGTCGGGCTGAACGGGGGGTTCGTGCACACAGCCCAGCTTGGAGCGAACGACCTACACCGAAC
TGAGATACCTACAGCGTGAGCTATGAGAAAGCGCCACGCTTCCCGAAGGGAGAAAGGCGGACAGGTATCC
GGTAAGCGGCAGGGTCGGAACAGGAGAGCGCACGAGGGAGCTTCCAGGGGGAAACGCCTGGTATCTTTAT
AGTCCTGTCGGGTTTCGCCACCTCTGACTTGAGCGTCGATTTTTGTGATGCTCGTCAGGGGGGCGGAGCC
TATGGAAAAACGCCAGCAACGCGGCCTTTTTACGGTTCCTGGCCTTTTGCTGGCCTTTTGCTCACATGTT
CTTTCCTGCGTTATCCCCTGATTCTGTGGATAACCGTATTACCGCCTTTGAGTGAGCTGATACCGCTCGC
CGCAGCCGAACGACCGAGCGCAGCGAGTCAGTGAGCGAGGAAGCGGAAGAGCGCCCAATACGCAAACCGC
CTCTCCCCGCGCGTTGGCCGATTCATTAATGCAGCTGTGGAATGTGTGTCAGTTAGGGTGTGGAAAGTCC
CCAGGCTCCCCAGCAGGCAGAAGTATGCAAAGCATGCATCTCAATTAGTCAGCAACCAGGTGTGGAAAGT
CCCCAGGCTCCCCAGCAGGCAGAAGTATGCAAAGCATGCATCTCAATTAGTCAGCAACCATAGTCCCGCC
CCTAACTCCGCCCATCCCGCCCCTAACTCCGCCCAGTTCCGCCCATTCTCCGCCCCATGGCTGACTAATT
TTTTTTATTTATGCAGAGGCCGAGGCCGCCTCGGCCTCTGAGCTATTCCAGAAGTAGTGAGGAGGCTTTT
TTGGAGGCCTAGGCTTTTGCAAAAAGCTTGGACACAAGACAGGCTTGCGAGATATGTTTGAGAATACCAC
TTTATCCCGCGTCAGGGAGAGGCAGTGCGTAAAAAGACGCGGACTCATGTGAAATACTGGTTTTTAGTGC
GCCAGATCTCTATAATCTCGCGCAACCTATTTTCCCCTCGAACACTTTTTAAGCCGTAGATAAACAGGCT
GGGACACTTCACATGAGCGAAAAATACATCGTCACCTGGGACATGTTGCAGATCCATGCACGTAAACTCG
CAAGCCGACTGATGCCTTCTGAACAATGGAAAGGCATTATTGCCGTAAGCCGTGGCGGTCTGTACCGGGT
GCGTTACTGGCGCGTGAACTGGGTATTCGTCATGTCGATACCGTTTGTATTTCCAGCTACGATCACGACA
ACCAGCGCGAGCTTAAAGTGCTGAAACGCGCAGAAGGCGATGGCGAAGGCTTCATCGTTATTGATGACCT
GGTGGATACCGGTGGTACTGCGGTTGCGATTCGTGAAATGTATCCAAAAGCGCACTTTGTCACCATCTTC
GCAAAACCGGCTGGTCGTCCGCTGGTTGATGACTATGTTGTTGATATCCCGCAAGATACCTGGATTGAAC
AGCCGTGGGATATGGGCGTCGTATTCGTCCCGCCAATCTCCGGTCGCTAATCTTTTCAACGCCTGGCACT
GCCGGGCGTTGTTCTTTTTAACTTCAGGCGGGTTACAATAGTTTCCAGTAAGTATTCTGGAGGCTGCATC
CATGACACAGGCAAACCTGAGCGAAACCCTGTTCAAACCCCGCTTTAAACATCCTGAAACCTCGACGCTA
GTCCGCCGCTTTAATCACGGCGCACAACCGCCTGTGCAGTCGGCCCTTGATGGTAAAACCATCCCTCACT
GGTATCGCATGATTAACCGTCTGATGTGGATCTGGCGCGGCATTGACCCACGCGAAATCCTCGACGTCCA
GGCACGTATTGTGATGAGCGATGCCGAACGTACCGACGATGATTTATACGATACGGTGATTGGCTACCGT
GGCGGCAACTGGATTTATGAGTGGGCCCCGGATCTTTGTGAAGGAACCTTACTTCTGTGGTGTGACATAA
TTGGACAAACTACCTACAGAGATTTAAAGCTCTAAGGTAAATATAAAATTTTTAAGTGTATAATGTGTTA
AACTACTGATTCTAATTGTTTGTGTATTTTAGATTCCAACCTATGGAACTGATGAATGGGAGCAGTGGTG
GAATGCCTTTAATGAGGAAAACCTGTTTTGCTCAGAAGAAATGCCATCTAGTGATGATGAGGCTACTGCT
GACTCTCAACATTCTACTCCTCCAAAAAAGAAGAGAAAGGTAGAAGACCCCAAGGACTTTCCTTCAGAAT
TGCTAAGTTTTTTGAGTCATGCTGTGTTTAGTAATAGAACTCTTGCTTGCTTTGCTATTTACACCACAAA
GGAAAAAGCTGCACTGCTATACAAGAAAATTATGGAAAAATATTCTGTAACCTTTATAAGTAGGCATAAC
AGTTATAATCATAACATACTGTTTTTTCTTACTCCACACAGGCATAGAGTGTCTGCTATTAATAACTATG
CTCAAAAATTGTGTACCTTTAGCTTTTTAATTTGTAAAGGGGTTAATAAGGAATATTTGATGTATAGTGC
CTTGACTAGAGATCATAATCAGCCATACCACATTTGTAGAGGTTTTACTTGCTTTAAAAAACCTCCCACA
CCTCCCCCTGAACCTGAAACATAAAATGAATGCAATTGTTGTTGTTAACTTGTTTATTGCAGCTTATAAT
GGTTACAAATAAAGCAATAGCATCACAAATTTCACAAATAAAGCATTTTTTTCACTGCATTCTAGTTGTG
GTTTGTCCAAACTCATCAATGTATCTTATCATGTCTGGATCAACTGGATAACTCAAGCTAACCAAAATCA
TCCCAAACTTCCCACCCCATACCCTATTACCACTGCCAATTACCTGTGGTTTCATTTACTCTAAACCTGT
GATTCCTCTGAATTATTTTCATTTTAAAGAAATTGTATTTGTTAAATATGTACTACAAACTTAGTAGTTG
GAAGGGCTAATTCACTCCCAAAGAAGACAAGATATCCTTGATCTGTGGATCTACCACACACAAGGCTACT
TCCCTGATTAGCAGAACTACACACCAGGGCCAGGGGTCAGATATCCACTGACCTTTGGATGGTGCTACAA
GCTAGTACCAGTTGAGCCAGATAAGGTAGAAGAGGCCAATAAAGGAGAGAACACCAGCTTGTTACACCCT
GTGAGCCTGCATGGGATGGATGACCCGGAGAGAGAAGTGTTAGAGTGGAGGTTTGACAGCCGCCTAGCAT
TTCATCACGTGGCCCGAGAGCTGCATCCGGAGTACTTCAAGAACTGCTGATATCGAGCTTGCTACAAGGG
ACTTTCCGCTGGGGACTTTCCAGGGAGGCGTGGCCTGGGCGGGACTGGGGAGTGGCGAGCCCTCAGATCC
TGCATATAAGCAGCTGCTTTTTGCCTGTACTGGGTCTCTCTGGTTAGACCAGATCTGAGCCTGGGAGCTC
TCTGGCTAACTAGGGAACCCACTGCTTAAGCCTCAATAAAGCTTGCCTTGAGTGCTTCAAGTAGTGTGTG
CCCGTCTGTTGTGTGACTCTGGTAACTAGAGATCCCTCAGACCCTTTTAGTCAGTGTGGAAAATCTCTAG
CAGTGGCGCCCGAACAGGGACTTGAAAGCGAAAGGGAAACCAGAGGAGCTCTCTCGACGCAGGACTCGGC
TTGCTGAAGCGCGCACGGCAAGAGGCGAGGGGCGGCGACTGGTGAGTACGCCAAAAATTTTGACTAGCGG
AGGCTAGAAGGAGAGAGATGGGTGCGAGAGCGTCAGTATTAAGCGGGGGAGAATTAGATCGCGATGGGAA
AAAATTCGGTTAAGGCCAGGGGGAAAGAAAAAATATAAATTAAAACATATAGTATGGGCAAGCAGGGAGC
TAGAACGATTCGCAGTTAATCCTGGCCTGTTAGAAACATCAGAAGGCTGTAGACAAATACTGGGACAGCT
ACAACCATCCCTTCAGACAGGATCAGAAGAACTTAGATCATTATATAATACAGTAGCAACCCTCTATTGT
GTGCATCAAAGGATAGAGATAAAAGACACCAAGGAAGCTTTAGACAAGATAGAGGAAGAGCAAAACAAAA
GTAAGACCACCGCACAGCAAGCGGCCGGCCGCTGATCTTCAGACCTGGAGGAGGAGATATGAGGGACAAT
TGGAGAAGTGAATTATATAAATATAAAGTAGTAAAAATTGAACCATTAGGAGTAGCACCCACCAAGGCAA
AGAGAAGAGTGGTGCAGAGAGAAAAAAGAGCAGTGGGAATAGGAGCTTTGTTCCTTGGGTTCTTGGGAGC
AGCAGGAAGCACTATGGGCGCAGCGTCAATGACGCTGACGGTACAGGCCAGACAATTATTGTCTGGTATA
GTGCAGCAGCAGAACAATTTGCTGAGGGCTATTGAGGCGCAACAGCATCTGTTGCAACTCACAGTCTGGG
GCATCAAGCAGCTCCAGGCAAGAATCCTGGCTGTGGAAAGATACCTAAAGGATCAACAGCTCCTGGGGAT
TTGGGGTTGCTCTGGAAAACTCATTTGCACCACTGCTGTGCCTTGGAATGCTAGTTGGAGTAATAAATCT
CTGGAACAGATTTGGAATCACACGACCTGGATGGAGTGGGACAGAGAAATTAACAATTACACAAGCTTAA
TACACTCCTTAATTGAAGAATCGCAAAACCAGCAAGAAAAGAATGAACAAGAATTATTGGAATTAGATAA
ATGGGCAAGTTTGTGGAATTGGTTTAACATAACAAATTGGCTGTGGTATATAAAATTATTCATAATGATA
GTAGGAGGCTTGGTAGGTTTAAGAATAGTTTTTGCTGTACTTTCTATAGTGAATAGAGTTAGGCAGGGAT
ATTCACCATTATCGTTTCAGACCCACCTCCCAACCCCGAGGGGACCCGACAGGCCCGAAGGAATAGAAGA
AGAAGGTGGAGAGAGAGACAGAGACAGATCCATTCGATTAGTGAACGGATCTCGACGGTATCGCCAAATG
GCAGTATTCATCCACAATTTTAAAAGAAAAGGGGGGATTGGGGGGTACAGTGCAGGGGAAAGAATAGTAG
ACATAATAGCAACAGACATACAAACTAAAGAATTACAAAAACAAATTACAAAAATTCAAAATTTTCGGGT
TTATTACAGGGACAGCAGAGATCCAGTTTGGATCGATAAGCTTGATATCGAATTCGGAGCACTGTCCTCC
GAACGTCGGAGCACTGTCCTCCGAACGTCGGAGCACTGTCCTCCGAACGTCGGAGCACTGTCCTCCGAAC
GGAGCATGTCCTCCGAACGTCGGAGCACTGTCCTCCGAACGACTAGTTAGGCGTGTACGGTGGGAGGCCT
ATATAAGCAGAGCTCGTTTAGTGAACCGTCAGATCGCCTGGAGACGCCATCCACGCTGTTTTGACCTCCA
TAGAAGACACCGGGACCGATCCAGCCTCTCGACATTCGTTGGATCCGCCGCCACCATGAGCGAGCTGATT
AAGGAGAACATGCACATGAAGCTGTACATGGAGGGCACCGTGGACAACCATCACTTCAAGTGCACATCCG
AGGGCGAAGGCAAGCCCTACGAGGGCACCCAGACCATGAGAATCAAGGTGGTCGAGGGCGGCCCTCTCCC
CTTCGCCTTCGACATCCTGGCTACTAGCTTCCTCTACGGCAGCAAGACCTTCATCAACCACACCCAGGGC
ATCCCCGACTTCTTCAAGCAGTCCTTCCCTGAGGGCTTCACATGGGAGAGAGTCACCACATACGAAGACG
GGGGCGTGCTGACCGCTACCCAGGACACCAGCCTCCAGGACGGCTGCCTCATCTACAACGTCAAGATCAG
AGGGGTGAACTTCACATCCAACGGCCCTGTGATGCAGAAGAAAACACTCGGCTGGGAGGCCTTCACCGAG
ACGCTGTACCCCGCTGACGGCGGCCTGGAAGGCAGAAACGACATGGCCCTGAAGCTCGTGGGCGGGAGCC
ATCTGATCGCAAACATCAAGACCACATATAGATCCAAGAAACCCGCTAAGAACCTCAAGATGCCTGGCGT
CTACTATGTGGACTACAGACTGGAAAGAATCAAGGAGGCCAACAACGAGACCTACGTCGAGCAGCACGAG
GTGGCAGTGGCCAGATACTGCGACCTCCCTAGCAAACTGGGGCACAAGCTTAATTAATGCAGGCATGCAA
GCTTGATATCAAGCTTATCGATAATCAACCTCTGGATTACAAAATTTGTGAAAGATTGACTGGTATTCTT
AACTATGTTGCTCCTTTTACGCTATGTGGATACGCTGCTTTAATGCCTTTGTATCATGCTATTGCTTCCC
GTATGGCTTTCATTTTCTCCTCCTTGTATAAATCCTGGTTGCTGTCTCTTTATGAGGAGTTGTGGCCCGT
TGTCAGGCAACGTGGCGTGGTGTGCACTGTGTTTGCTGACGCAACCCCCACTGGTTGGGGCATTGCCACC
ACCTGTCAGCTCCTTTCCGGGACTTTCGCTTTCCCCCTCCCTATTGCCACGGCGGAACTCATCGCCGCCT
GCCTTGCCCGCTGCTGGACAGGGGCTCGGCTGTTGGGCACTGACAATTCCGTGGTGTTGTCGGGGAAATC
ATCGTCCTTTCCTTGGCTGCTCGCCTGTGTTGCCACCTGGATTCTGCGCGGGACGTCCTTCTGCTACGTC
CCTTCGGCCCTCAATCCAGCGGACCTTCCTTCCCGCGGCCTGCTGCCGGCTCTGCGGCCTCTTCCGCGTC
TTCGCCTTCGCCCTCAGACGAGTCGGATCTCCCTTTGGGCCGCCTCCCCGCGCGGCCGCAACTCCCACCT
GCAACATGCGTGACTGACTGAGGCCGCGACTCTAGAGTCGACGGGTAGGGGAGGCGCTTTTCCCAAGGCA
GTCTGGAGCATGCGCTTTAGCAGCCCCGCTGGGCACTTGGCGCTACACAAGTGGCCTCTGGCCTCGCACA
CATTCCACATCCACCGGTAGGCGCCAACCGGCTCCGTTCTTTGGTGGCCCCTTCGCGCCACCTTCTACTC
CTCCCCTAGTCAGGAAGTTCCCCCCCGCCCCGCAGCTCGCGTCGTGCAGGACGTGACAAATGGAAGTAGC
ACGTCTCACTAGTCTCGTGCAGATGGACAGCACCGCTGAGCAATGGAAGCGGGTAGGCCTTTGGGGCAGC
GGCCAATAGCAGCTTTGCTCCTTCGCTTTCTGGGCTCAGAGGCTGGGAAGGGGTGGGTCCGGGGGCGGGC
TCAGGGGCGGGCTCAGGGGCGGGGCGGGCGCCCGAAGGTCCTCCGGAGGCCCGGCATTCTGCACGCTTCA
AAAGCGCACGTCTGCCGCGCTGTTCTCCTCTTCCTCATCTCCGGGCCTTTCGACGTCGAGTCGCCACCAT
GAAAAAGCCTGAACTCACCGCGACGTCTGTCGAGAAGTTTCTGATCGAAAAGTTCGACAGCGTCTCCGAC
CTGATGCAGCTCTCGGAGGGCGAAGAATCTCGTGCTTTCAGCTTCGATGTAGGAGGGCGTGGATATGTCC
TGCGG
